>Addgene plasmid #250118 | pGEX-NHERF-2-PDZ-1 | addgene full sequence | sequence record 498321 | Addgene NGS Result
CTTATCGACTGCACGGTGCACCAATGCTTCTGGCGTCAGGCAGCCATCGGAAGCTGTGGTATGGCTGTGC
AGGTCGTAAATCACTGCATAATTCGTGTCGCTCAAGGCGCACTCCCGTTCTGGATAATGTTTTTTGCGCC
GACATCATAACGGTTCTGGCAAATATTCTGAAATGAGCTGTTGACAATTAATCATCGGCTCGTATAATGT
GTGGAATTGTGAGCGGATAACAATTTCACACAGGAAACAGTATTCATGTCCCCTATACTAGGTTATTGGA
AAATTAAGGGCCTTGTGCAACCCACTCGACTTCTTTTGGAATATCTTGAAGAAAAATATGAAGAGCATTT
GTATGAGCGCGATGAAGGTGATAAATGGCGAAACAAAAAGTTTGAATTGGGTTTGGAGTTTCCCAATCTT
CCTTATTATATTGATGGTGATGTTAAATTAACACAGTCTATGGCCATCATACGTTATATAGCTGACAAGC
ACAACATGTTGGGTGGTTGTCCAAAAGAGCGTGCAGAGATTTCAATGCTTGAAGGAGCGGTTTTGGATAT
TAGATACGGTGTTTCGAGAATTGCATATAGTAAAGACTTTGAAACTCTCAAAGTTGATTTTCTTAGCAAG
CTACCTGAAATGCTGAAAATGTTCGAAGATCGTTTATGTCATAAAACATATTTAAATGGTGATCATGTAA
CCCATCCTGACTTCATGTTGTATGACGCTCTTGATGTTGTTTTATACATGGACCCAATGTGCCTGGATGC
GTTCCCAAAATTAGTTTGTTTTAAAAAACGTATTGAAGCTATCCCACAAATTGATAAGTACTTGAAATCC
AGCAAGTATATAGCATGGCCTTTGCAGGGCTGGCAAGCCACGTTTGGTGGTGGCGACCATCCTCCAAAAT
CGGATCTGGTTCCGCGTGGATCCCTGTGTCGCTTAGTTCGCGGTGAACAGGGCTATGGCTTTCATCTTCA
TGGCGAAAAAGGTCGCCGCGGCCAGTTTATCCGTCGTGTGGAACCGGGCTCTCCTGCCGAAGCAGCTGCG
TTAAGAGCGGGGGACCGTCTGGTTGAAGTGAATGGCGTTAATGTTGAAGGCGAAACCCATCATCAGGTTG
TGCAGCGCATCAAAGCAGTGGAAGGTCAGACACAGTTATTAGTGGTGGATAAAGAACTCGAGCGGCCGCA
TCGTGACTGACTGACGATCTGCCTCGCGCGTTTCGGTGATGACGGTGAAAACCTCTGACACATGCAGCTC
CCGGAGACGGTCACAGCTTGTCTGTAAGCGGATGCCGGGAGCAGACAAGCCCGTCAGGGCGCGTCAGCGG
GTGTTGGCGGGTGTCGGGGCGCAGCCATGACCCAGTCACGTAGCGATAGCGGAGTGTATAATTCTTGAAG
ACGAAAGGGCCTCGTGATACGCCTATTTTTATAGGTTAATGTCATGATAATAATGGTTTCTTAGACGTCA
GGTGGCACTTTTCGGGGAAATGTGCGCGGAACCCCTATTTGTTTATTTTTCTAAATACATTCAAATATGT
ATCCGCTCATGAGACAATAACCCTGATAAATGCTTCAATAATATTGAAAAAGGAAGAGTATGAGTATTCA
ACATTTCCGTGTCGCCCTTATTCCCTTTTTTGCGGCATTTTGCCTTCCTGTTTTTGCTCACCCAGAAACG
CTGGTGAAAGTAAAAGATGCTGAAGATCAGTTGGGTGCACGAGTGGGTTACATCGAACTGGATCTCAACA
GCGGTAAGATCCTTGAGAGTTTTCGCCCCGAAGAACGTTTTCCAATGATGAGCACTTTTAAAGTTCTGCT
ATGTGGCGCGGTATTATCCCGTGTTGACGCCGGGCAAGAGCAACTCGGTCGCCGCATACACTATTCTCAG
AATGACTTGGTTGAGTACTCACCAGTCACAGAAAAGCATCTTACGGATGGCATGACAGTAAGAGAATTAT
GCAGTGCTGCCATAACCATGAGTGATAACACTGCGGCCAACTTACTTCTGACAACGATCGGAGGACCGAA
GGAGCTAACCGCTTTTTTGCACAACATGGGGGATCATGTAACTCGCCTTGATCGTTGGGAACCGGAGCTG
AATGAAGCCATACCAAACGACGAGCGTGACACCACGATGCCTGCAGCAATGGCAACAACGTTGCGCAAAC
TATTAACTGGCGAACTACTTACTCTAGCTTCCCGGCAACAATTAATAGACTGGATGGAGGCGGATAAAGT
TGCAGGACCACTTCTGCGCTCGGCCCTTCCGGCTGGCTGGTTTATTGCTGATAAATCTGGAGCCGGTGAG
CGTGGGTCTCGCGGTATCATTGCAGCACTGGGGCCAGATGGTAAGCCCTCCCGTATCGTAGTTATCTACA
CGACGGGGAGTCAGGCAACTATGGATGAACGAAATAGACAGATCGCTGAGATAGGTGCCTCACTGATTAA
GCATTGGTAACTGTCAGACCAAGTTTACTCATATATACTTTAGATTGATTTAAAACTTCATTTTTAATTT
AAAAGGATCTAGGTGAAGATCCTTTTTGATAATCTCATGACCAAAATCCCTTAACGTGAGTTTTCGTTCC
ACTGAGCGTCAGACCCCGTAGAAAAGATCAAAGGATCTTCTTGAGATCCTTTTTTTCTGCGCGTAATCTG
CTGCTTGCAAACAAAAAAACCACCGCTACCAGCGGTGGTTTGTTTGCCGGATCAAGAGCTACCAACTCTT
TTTCCGAAGGTAACTGGCTTCAGCAGAGCGCAGATACCAAATACTGTCCTTCTAGTGTAGCCGTAGTTAG
GCCACCACTTCAAGAACTCTGTAGCACCGCCTACATACCTCGCTCTGCTAATCCTGTTACCAGTGGCTGC
TGCCAGTGGCGATAAGTCGTGTCTTACCGGGTTGGACTCAAGACGATAGTTACCGGATAAGGCGCAGCGG
TCGGGCTGAACGGGGGGTTCGTGCACACAGCCCAGCTTGGAGCGAACGACCTACACCGAACTGAGATACC
TACAGCGTGAGCTATGAGAAAGCGCCACGCTTCCCGAAGGGAGAAAGGCGGACAGGTATCCGGTAAGCGG
CAGGGTCGGAACAGGAGAGCGCACGAGGGAGCTTCCAGGGGGAAACGCCTGGTATCTTTATAGTCCTGTC
GGGTTTCGCCACCTCTGACTTGAGCGTCGATTTTTGTGATGCTCGTCAGGGGGGCGGAGCCTATGGAAAA
ACGCCAGCAACGCGGCCTTTTTACGGTTCCTGGCCTTTTGCTGGCCTTTTGCTCACATGTTCTTTCCTGC
GTTATCCCCTGATTCTGTGGATAACCGTATTACCGCCTTTGAGTGAGCTGATACCGCTCGCCGCAGCCGA
ACGACCGAGCGCAGCGAGTCAGTGAGCGAGGAAGCGGAAGAGCGCCTGATGCGGTATTTTCTCCTTACGC
ATCTGTGCGGTATTTCACACCGCATAAATTCCGACACCATCGAATGGCGCAAAACCTTTCGCGGTATGGC
ATGATAGCGCCCGGAAGAGAGTCAATTCAGGGTGGTGAATGTGAAACCAGTAACGTTATACGATGTCGCA
GAGTATGCCGGTGTCTCTTATCAGACCGTTTCCCGCGTGGTGAACCAGGCCAGCCACGTTTCTGCGAAAA
CGCGGGAAAAAGTGGAAGCGGCGATGGCGGAGCTGAATTACATTCCCAACCGCGTGGCACAACAACTGGC
GGGCAAACAGTCGTTGCTGATTGGCGTTGCCACCTCCAGTCTGGCCCTGCACGCGCCGTCGCAAATTGTC
GCGGCGATTAAATCTCGCGCCGATCAACTGGGTGCCAGCGTGGTGGTGTCGATGGTAGAACGAAGCGGCG
TCGAAGCCTGTAAAGCGGCGGTGCACAATCTTCTCGCGCAACGCGTCAGTGGGCTGATCATTAACTATCC
GCTGGATGACCAGGATGCCATTGCTGTGGAAGCTGCCTGCACTAATGTTCCGGCGTTATTTCTTGATGTC
TCTGACCAGACACCCATCAACAGTATTATTTTCTCCCATGAAGACGGTACGCGACTGGGCGTGGAGCATC
TGGTCGCATTGGGTCACCAGCAAATCGCGCTGTTAGCGGGCCCATTAAGTTCTGTCTCGGCGCGTCTGCG
TCTGGCTGGCTGGCATAAATATCTCACTCGCAATCAAATTCAGCCGATAGCGGAACGGGAAGGCGACTGG
AGTGCCATGTCCGGTTTTCAACAAACCATGCAAATGCTGAATGAGGGCATCGTTCCCACTGCGATGCTGG
TTGCCAACGATCAGATGGCGCTGGGCGCAATGCGCGCCATTACCGAGTCCGGGCTGCGCGTTGGTGCGGA
TATCTCGGTAGTGGGATACGACGATACCGAAGACAGCTCATGTTATATCCCGCCGTTAACCACCATCAAA
CAGGATTTTCGCCTGCTGGGGCAAACCAGCGTGGACCGCTTGCTGCAACTCTCTCAGGGCCAGGCGGTGA
AGGGCAATCAGCTGTTGCCCGTCTCACTGGTGAAAAGAAAAACCACCCTGGCGCCCAATACGCAAACCGC
CTCTCCCCGCGCGTTGGCCGATTCATTAATGCAGCTGGCACGACAGGTTTCCCGACTGGAAAGCGGGCAG
TGAGCGCAACGCAATTAATGTAAGTTAGCTCACTCATTAGGCACCCCAGGCTTTACACTTTATGCTTCCG
GCTCGTATGTTGTGTGGAATTGTGAGCGGATAACAATTTCACACAGGAAACAGCTATGACCATGATTACG
GATTCACTGGCCGTCGTTTTACAACGTCGTGACTGGGAAAACCCTGGCGTTACCCAACTTAATCGCCTTG
CAGCACATCCCCCTTTCGCCAGCTGGCGTAATAGCGAAGAGGCCCGCACCGATCGCCCTTCCCAACAGTT
GCGCAGCCTGAATGGCGAATGGCGCTTTGCCTGGTTTCCGGCACCAGAAGCGGTGCCGGAAAGCTGGCTG
GAGTGCGATCTTCCTGAGGCCGATACTGTCGTCGTCCCCTCAAACTGGCAGATGCACGGTTACGATGCGC
CCATCTACACCAACGTGACCTATCCCATTACGGTCAATCCGCCGTTTGTTCCCACGGAGAATCCGACGGG
TTGTTACTCGCTCACATTTAATGTTGATGAAAGCTGGCTACAGGAAGGCCAGACGCGAATTATTTTTGAT
GGCGTTGGAATTAG
Features (pLannotate 1.2.2; 17 found; start..end, strand, type, name):
    181..209     +  promoter       tac promoter: strong E. coli promoter; hybrid between the trp and lac UV5 promoters
    217..233     +  protein_bind   lac operator: The lac repressor binds to the lac operator to inhibit transcription in E. coli. This inhibition can be relieved by adding lactose or isopropyl-β-D-thiogalactopyranoside (IPTG). lac repressor encoded by lacI
    256..909     +  CDS            GST26_SCHJA: Experimental evidence at protein level: Swiss-Prot protein existence level 1. GST isoenzymes appear to play a central role in the parasite detoxification system. Other functions are also suspected including a role in increasing the solubility of haematin in the parasite gut. From Schistosoma japonicum (Blood fluke).
    904..1176    +  CDS            Slc9a3r2 (fragment): NHRF2_MOUSE - Also known as Nherf2. Experimental evidence at protein level: Swiss-Prot protein existence level 1. Scaffold protein that connects plasma membrane proteins with members of the ezrin/moesin/radixin family and thereby helps to link them to the actin cytoskeleton and to regulate their surface expression. Necessary for cAMP-mediated phosphorylation and inhibition of SLC9A3. May also act as scaffold protein in the nucleus (By similarity). From Mus musculus (Mouse).
   1209..1248    +  CDS            rop (fragment): Rop protein, which maintains plasmids at low copy number; rop
   1350..1390    +  misc_feature   bom (fragment): basis of mobility region from pBR322
   1495..1599    +  promoter       AmpR promoter: bla
   1600..2460    +  CDS            AmpR: β-lactamase; bla; confers resistance to ampicillin, carbenicillin, and related antibiotics
   2631..3219    +  rep_origin     ori: high-copy-number ColE1/pMB1/pBR322/pUC origin of replication
   3405..3456    -  misc_feature   bom (fragment): basis of mobility region from pBR322
   3463..3540    +  promoter       lacI promoter: lacI
   3541..4623    +  CDS            lacI: lac repressor; lacI; The lac repressor binds to the lac operator to inhibit transcription in E. coli. This inhibition can be relieved by adding lactose or isopropyl-β-D-thiogalactopyranoside (IPTG).
   4636..4657    +  protein_bind   CAP binding site: CAP binding activates transcription in the presence of cAMP. E. coli catabolite activator protein
   4672..4702    +  promoter       lac promoter: promoter for the E. coli lac operon
   4710..4726    +  protein_bind   lac operator: The lac repressor binds to the lac operator to inhibit transcription in E. coli. This inhibition can be relieved by adding lactose or isopropyl-β-D-thiogalactopyranoside (IPTG). lac repressor encoded by lacI
   4746..4919    +  CDS            lacZα: LacZα fragment of β-galactosidase; lacZ fragment
   5183..105     -  CDS            yciV (fragment) (across the origin): RNAAM_ECOLI - Also known as trpH From Escherichia coli (strain K12).
