[The description below was written by a language model from this plasmid's Addgene catalogue record and pLannotate feature annotations shown in this document.]
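Description:
pGEX-NHERF-2-PDZ-1 is a bacterial expression plasmid built on the pGEX-4T-1 backbone for producing the first PDZ domain of mouse NHERF-2 (gene Slc9a3r2) as a glutathione S-transferase fusion in E. coli. The sequenced plasmid is about 5.2 kb. It replicates from a high-copy ColE1/pMB1-type origin and is selected with ampicillin through the β-lactamase (AmpR) gene and its own promoter. Short fragments annotated as rop, bom, lacZα and an E. coli yciV/trpH remnant are backbone leftovers rather than functional payload.

The expression cassette consists of the strong hybrid tac promoter followed by a lac operator, driving the Schistosoma japonicum GST coding sequence. The annotated Slc9a3r2 fragment sits directly at the end of GST, consistent with a continuous reading frame; the catalogue lists this insert as 264 bp, unmutated, and as the first of the two PDZ domains of the protein. A plasmid-borne lacI gene with its own promoter supplies lac repressor, which keeps the tac promoter off until it is relieved by IPTG, so expression is inducible. The feature table does not annotate a protease cleavage site between GST and the insert, and the restriction sites used for cloning are recorded as unknown.

NHERF-2 is a scaffold protein that links plasma membrane proteins to ezrin/radixin/moesin family members and the actin cytoskeleton. The GST tag allows affinity purification on glutathione resin, making the isolated domain suitable for pull-down or other binding assays. The associated publication concerns a phosphorylation-regulated switch between 14-3-3 and PDZ domain binding at the PRMT5 C-terminus, which fits that kind of interaction screening.
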