Addgene plasmid #250118: pGEX-NHERF-2-PDZ-1
Purpose: Bacterial expression of NHERF-2 PDZ domain 1
Depositing lab: Mark Bedford. Depositing organization: University of Texas MD Anderson Cancer Center. Publication: PRMT5 C-terminal Phosphorylation Modulates a 14-3-3/PDZ Interaction Switch. Espejo AB, Gao G, Black K, Gayatri S, Veland N, Kim J, Chen T, Sudol M, Walker C, Bedford MT. J Biol Chem. 2017 Feb 10;292(6):2255-2265. doi: 10.1074/jbc.M116.760330. Epub 2016 Dec 28. PubMed 28031468.
Backbone
  Vector backbone: pGEX-4T-1
  Backbone size w/o insert (bp): 4900
  Vector type: Bacterial Expression
Growth in bacteria
  Bacterial resistance: Ampicillin, 100 μg/mL
  Growth temperature: 37°C
  Growth strain: DH5alpha
  Copy number: High Copy
Gene/Insert
  Gene/Insert name: NHERF-2 (1/2)
  Species: M. musculus (mouse)
  Insert size (bp): 264
  Mutation: None
  Entrez Gene: Slc9a3r2 (a.k.a. 0610011L07Rik, 1200011K07Rik, 2010007A20Rik, E3karp, NHERF-2, Nherf2, Octs2, Sip-1, Sip1, Sryip1, Tka-1)
  Cloning method: Restriction Enzyme; 5′ cloning site Unknown (unknown if destroyed)
Terms and licenses: Academic/Nonprofit Terms; Industry Terms: Not Available to Industry
Depositor comments: UniProt ID: Q9JHL1
How to cite: pGEX-NHERF-2-PDZ-1 was a gift from Mark Bedford (Addgene plasmid # 250118 ; http://n2t.net/addgene:250118 ; RRID:Addgene_250118)
